Addgene plasmid #48638: pAcGHLT-B-DDB1
Purpose: Expresses Full Lenght DDB1 in Insect Cells (ampR)
Depositing lab: Ning Zheng. Depositing organization: University of Washington. Publication: Structure of DDB1 in complex with a paramyxovirus V protein: viral hijack of a propeller cluster in ubiquitin ligase. Li T, Chen X, Garbutt KC, Zhou P, Zheng N. Cell. 2006 Jan 13;124(1):105-17. 10.1016/j.cell.2005.10.033 PubMed 16413485.
Backbone
  Vector backbone: pAcGHLT-B
  Backbone manufacturer: Pharmagen
  Vector type: Insect Expression
Growth in bacteria
  Bacterial resistance: Ampicillin, 100 μg/mL
  Growth temperature: 37°C
  Growth strain: DH10B
  Copy number: Unknown
Gene/Insert
  Gene/Insert name: DDB1
  Species: H. sapiens (human)
  Entrez Gene: DDB1 (a.k.a. DDBA, UV-DDB1, WHIKERS, XAP1, XPCE, XPE, XPE-BF)
Terms and licenses: Academic/Nonprofit Terms; Industry Terms: Not Available to Industry
How to cite: pAcGHLT-B-DDB1 was a gift from Ning Zheng (Addgene plasmid # 48638 ; http://n2t.net/addgene:48638 ; RRID:Addgene_48638)
