[The description below was written by a language model from this plasmid's Addgene catalogue record.]
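Description:
pAcGHLT-B-DDB1 is an insect-cell expression plasmid that carries full-length human DDB1 (damage-specific DNA binding protein 1, also known as XPE or UV-DDB1) in the commercial pAcGHLT-B backbone. It is propagated in E. coli under ampicillin selection; the copy number is listed as unknown, and no feature table accompanies the record, so the origin of replication, the promoter and the exact cloning junctions are not stated. In general, the pAcGHLT series are baculovirus transfer vectors: the insert is flanked by viral sequences that allow recombination with baculovirus DNA in insect cells, producing recombinant virus that drives high-level protein expression. These vectors are usually described as adding an N-terminal GST and polyhistidine tag with a protease cleavage site for affinity purification. The record does not confirm which tags are fused to DDB1 in this construct, so this should be checked against the sequence.

DDB1 is a large multi-propeller adaptor protein that links substrate receptors to the CUL4 ubiquitin ligase scaffold and also takes part in recognition of UV-damaged DNA. The stated purpose is simply to express the full-length protein in insect cells, a host well suited to large eukaryotic proteins that are hard to produce in bacteria. The associated publication reports the structure of DDB1 in complex with a paramyxovirus V protein. This suggests the plasmid was used to produce recombinant DDB1 for purification, complex reconstitution, and structural and biochemical studies of how ubiquitin ligases assemble and are hijacked by viruses.
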