>Addgene plasmid #48638 | pAcGHLT-B-DDB1 | addgene partial sequence | sequence record 72535 | Baculovirs_rev 5'-acttcaaggagaatttcc-3'
CTGCAGGCGGCCGCTCAATGGATCCGAGTTAGCTCCTCCACAACCTTGATGAGGTCGTCTGCAGTGGCCT
CTCGCTTCATACCGCTGCCATCGTCATACTGTAGGTTTGCCACCACCTCCTGCATCTTGGGGCGGCTAAT
ATCCAGGAAACTCTCAATCAAGTCACCGTCGATGAAACCTGTGGCTGGTTCTGTCTTCCGCTCGGTGTGA
AAGGATCTCCAGAAGGAGTGCTCGATCTTCCCCACACTTTTGATGACTTTATTGAGTCGATTCTGCATGT
CCAGCAGGAGGTTGTACCAGCTCTCTGACAGTGAGGTCACCAGCCCTATCATGCCGTTGACCGTGCCGAA
GAGCACCGAGCCTTGTGTGGGGGTGGAAGTCTCACCCAGATTCTGCATTACCAGAGAGCCGTGGCAAAAG
ACATTGACAAACTCGCCCAGGTGGAAAAGACCAACCTCCTGGAGGTGCTGCCGCTCCTCGTCAGTGGTGG
CAGCGCTATCCTTTTGACACACAAACAAGTTAAAGGCATTTTCAGCCCCCAGAAAATTGTCATCATCCAA
GATTTCCACAGCACTCATCCAGTTGGGATTAAAGTCTCGAGCAATCTCTTCAAAGTTTCCTTCCATGGGC
TTGTAGGCAAGCAGCAGCACTGAGCGCATAAGGTCGCCCACCAGGATGAAGTCGCCCTTGGTCTTCAGGT
AGAGGGCCATGATGTTGTTGTAGTGGTTGCACTCAGTGCGCAGCTCCTTCTCTGTTGTCCACTCATAGAG
CCGCACCGTGCTATTGATGCTGGCTAACAGCTTCCCGTTAAATTCCACCATAGAGTACACGGCCCCTTTC
ACTTCCTTT
