>Addgene plasmid #48638 | pAcGHLT-B-DDB1 | addgene partial sequence | sequence record 72539 | pGEX5
TCTCAATCGGATCGATGGGACATCATCATCATCATCACGGAAGGAGAAGGGCCAGTGTTGCGGCGGGAAT
TTTGGTCCCTCGTGGAAGCCCAGGACTCGATGGCATATATGCTCGAGGAATTCAGGCCTCCATGGGAGCT
CGCGGCCGCATGTCGTACAACTACGTGGTAACGGCCCAGAAGCCCACCGCCGTGAACGGCTGCGTGACCG
GACACTTTACTTCGGCCGAAGACTTAAACCTGTTGATTGCCAAAAACACGAGATTAGAGATCTATGTGGT
CACCGCCGAGGGGCTTCGGCCCGTCAAAGAGGTGGGCATGTATGGGAAGATTGCGGTCATGGAGCTTTTC
AGGCCCAAGGGGGAGAGCAAGGACCTGCTGTTTATCTTGACAGCGAAGTACAATGCCTGCATCCTGGAGT
ATAAACAGAGTGGCGAGAGCATTGACATCATTACGCGAGCCCATGGCAATGTCCAGGACCGCATTGGCCG
CCCCTCAGAGACCGGCATTATTGGCATCATTGACCCTGAGTGCCGGATGATTGGCCTGCGTCTCTATGAT
GGCCTTTTCAAGGTTATTCCACTAGATCGCGATAATAAAGAACTCAAGGCCTTCAACATCCGCCTGGAGG
AGCTGCATGTCATTGATGTCAAGTTCCTATATGGTTGCCAAGCACCTACTATTTGCTTTGTCTACCAGGA
CCCTCAGGGGCGGCACGTAAAAACCTATGAGGTGTCTCTCCGAGAAAAGGAATTCAATAAGGGCCCTTGG
AAACAGGAAAATGTCGAAGCTGAAGCTTCCATGGTGATCGCAGTCCCAGAGCCCTTTGGGGGGGCCATCA
TCATTGGACAGGAGTCAATCACCTATCACAATGGTGACAAATACCTGGCTATTGCCCCTCCTATCATCAA
GCAAAGCACGATTGTGTGCCACAATCGAGTGGACCCTAATGGCTCAAGATACCTGCTGGG
